Addgene plasmid #148525: pAc5.1B-EGFP-DmRoquin_AD
Purpose: Insect Expression of DmRoquin
Depositing lab: Elisa Izaurralde. Depositing organization: Max Planck Institute for Developmental Biology. Publication: A CAF40-binding motif facilitates recruitment of the CCR4-NOT complex to mRNAs targeted by Drosophila Roquin. Sgromo A, Raisch T, Bawankar P, Bhandari D, Chen Y, Kuzuoglu-Ozturk D, Weichenrieder O, Izaurralde E. Nat Commun. 2017 Feb 6;8:14307. doi: 10.1038/ncomms14307. PubMed 28165457.
Backbone
  Vector backbone: Unknown
  Vector type: Insect Expression
Growth in bacteria
  Bacterial resistance: Ampicillin, 100 μg/mL
  Growth temperature: 37°C
  Growth strain: DH5alpha
  Copy number: Low Copy
Gene/Insert
  Gene/Insert name: DmRoquin
  Species: D. melanogaster (fly)
  Entrez Gene: roq (a.k.a. CG16807, Dmel\CG16807, NEST:bs21b12)
  Cloning method: Unknown
Terms and licenses: Academic/Nonprofit Terms; Industry Terms: Not Available to Industry
Depositor comments: ORF extracted from isoform C NCBI:NM_001275011.1 Plasmids from this collection were made available to the research community and donated after the lab closed. Please note that the sequence provided by the depositing laboratory may be theoretical/predicted or based on Sanger sequencing results. There may be discrepancies between sequencing results obtained by Addgene and the depositor sequence. If an Addgene verified sequence is not available, please contact before placing your order to request that our lab fully sequence the plasmid.
How to cite: pAc5.1B-EGFP-DmRoquin_AD was a gift from Elisa Izaurralde (Addgene plasmid # 148525 ; http://n2t.net/addgene:148525 ; RRID:Addgene_148525)
