[The description below was written by a language model from this plasmid's Addgene catalogue record and pLannotate feature annotations shown in this document.]
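Description:
pAc5.1B-EGFP-DmRoquin_AD is an insect-cell expression plasmid of about 8.5 kb. The catalogue lists the backbone as unknown, but the name and annotated parts are consistent with a pAc5.1-type vector. It is propagated in E. coli through a ColE1/pUC-type origin and selected with ampicillin via the β-lactamase gene and its own promoter. The origin is annotated as a high-copy type, whereas the repository entry records the plasmid as low copy. Short annotated fragments of a tetracycline resistance gene and of SV40 large T antigen appear to be non-functional backbone remnants rather than working markers.

The expression cassette is driven by the Drosophila melanogaster actin 5C promoter, a strong constitutive promoter used in fly cell lines. Downstream lies an EGFP coding sequence followed almost immediately by the Roquin insert, an arrangement consistent with an N-terminal EGFP fusion. The insert derives from the D. melanogaster roq gene (CG16807), with the ORF taken from isoform C. The annotation software labelled part of this region as a fragment of mouse Rc3h1, which reflects homology to the conserved mammalian Roquin rather than a mouse origin. The meaning of the "_AD" suffix, which may denote a specific variant or mutant, is not stated in the record. A vector-encoded V5 epitope lies downstream of the insert, though whether it is translated in frame with the fusion is not stated, and an SV40 polyadenylation signal is annotated beyond it.

The stated purpose is expression of DmRoquin in insect cells. The associated study concerns recruitment of the CCR4-NOT deadenylase complex to Roquin target mRNAs through a CAF40-binding motif, so a GFP-tagged protein of this kind would suit interaction and localisation experiments. The deposited sequence may be theoretical rather than fully verified.
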