Features (pLannotate 1.2.2; 10 found; start..end, strand, type, name):
     56..2568    +  promoter       Ac5 promoter: Drosophila melanogaster actin 5C promoter
   2588..3304    +  CDS            EGFP: EGFP is a basic (constitutively fluorescent) green fluorescent protein published in 1996, derived from Aequorea victoria. It is reported to be a rapidly-maturing weak dimer with moderate acid sensitivity.
   3314..4852    +  CDS            Rc3h1 (fragment): RC3H1_MOUSE - Also known as Gm551, Kiaa2025. Experimental evidence at protein level: Swiss-Prot protein existence level 1. Post-transcriptional repressor of mRNAs containing a conserved stem loop motif, called constitutive decay element (CDE), which is often located in the 3'-UTR, as in HMGXB3, ICOS, IER3, NFKBID, NFKBIZ, PPP1R10, TNF, TNFRSF4 and in many more mRNAs (PubMed:23663784, PubMed:25026077, PubMed:18172933). Cleaves translationally inactive mRNAs harboring a stem-loop (SL), often located in their 3'-UTRs, during the early phase of inflammation in a helicase UPF1-independent manner (P
   5809..5850    +  CDS            V5 tag: epitope tag from simian virus 5
   5950..6084    -  polyA_signal   SV40 poly(A) signal: SV40 polyadenylation signal
   6107..6191    -  CDS            large T antigen (fragment): large T antigen from SV40 (simian virus 40)
   6192..6662    +  CDS            TcR (fragment): tetracycline efflux protein; tet; confers resistance to tetracycline
   6706..7294    -  rep_origin     ori: high-copy-number ColE1/pMB1/pBR322/pUC origin of replication
   7465..8325    -  CDS            AmpR: β-lactamase; bla; confers resistance to ampicillin, carbenicillin, and related antibiotics
   8326..8430    -  promoter       AmpR promoter: bla
>Addgene plasmid #148525 | pAc5.1B-EGFP-DmRoquin_AD | depositor full sequence | sequence record 290973 | Full Sequence
CTTCAAGGAATTAATTCTATATTCTAAAAACACAAATGATACTTCTAAAAAAAATCATGAATGGCATCAA
CTCTGAATCAAATCTTTGCAGATGCACCTACTTCTCATTTCCACTGTCACATCATTTTTCCAGATCTCGC
TGCCTGTTATGTGGCCCACAAACCAAGACACGTTTTATGGCCATTAAAGCTGGCTGATCGTCGCCAAACA
CCAAATACATATCAATATGTACATTCGAGAAAGAAGCGATCAAAGAAGCGTCTTCGGGCGAGTAGGAGAA
TGCGGAGGAGAAGGAGAACGAGCTGATCTAGTATCTCTCCACAATCCAATGCCAACTGACCAACTGGCCA
TATTCGGAGCAATTTGAAGCCAATTTCCATCGCCTGGCGATCGCTCCATTCTTGGCTATATGTTTTTCAC
CGTTCCCGGGGCCATTTTCAAAGACTCGTCGGTAAGATAAGATTGTGTCACTCGCTGTCTCTCTTCATTT
GTCGAAGAATGCTGAGGAATTTCGCGATGACGTCGGCGAGTATTTTGAAGAATGAGAATAATTTGTATTT
ATACGAAAATCAGTTAGTGGAATTTTCTACAAAAACATGTTATCTATAGATAATTTTGTTGCAAAATATG
TTGACTATGACAAAGATTGTATGTATATACCTTTAATGTATTCTCATTTTCTTATGTATTTATAATGGCA
ATGATGATACTGATGATATTTTAAGATGATGCCAGACCACAGGCTGATTTCTGCGTCTTTTGCCGAACGC
AGTGCATGTGCGGTTGTTGTTTTTTGGAATAGTTTCAATTTTCGGACTGTCCGCTTTGATTTCAGTTTCT
TGGCTTATTCAAAAAGCAAAGTAAAGCCAAAAAAGCGAGATGGCAATACCAAATGCGGCAAAACGGTAGT
GGAAGGAAAGGGGTGCGGGGCAGCGGAAGGAAGGGTGGGGCGGGGCGTGGCGGGGTCTGTGGCTGGGCGC
GACGTCACCGACGTTGGAGCCACTCCTTTGACCATGTGTGCGTGTGTGTATTATTCGTGTCTCGCCACTC
GCCGGTTGTTTTTTTCTTTTTATCTCGCTCTCTCTAGCGCCATCTCGTACGCATGCTCAACGCACCGCAT
GTTGCCGTGTCCTTTATGCGTCATTTTGGCTCGAAATAGGCAATTATTTAAACAAAGATTAGTCAACGAA
AACGCTAAAATAAATAAGTCTACAATATGGTTACTTATTGCCATGTGTGTGCAGCCAACGATAGCAACAA
AAGCAACAACACAGTGGCTTTCCCTCTTTCACTTTTTGTTTGCAAGCGCGTGCGAGCAAGACGGCACGAC
CGGCAAACGCAATTACGCTGACAAAGAGCAGACGAAGTTTTGGCCGAAAAACATCAAGGCGCCTGATACG
AATGCATTTGCAATAACAATTGCGATATTTAATATTGTTTATGAAGCTGTTTGACTTCAAAACACACAAA
AAAAAAAATAAAACAAATTATTTGAAAGAGAATTAGGAATCGGACAGCTTATCGTTACGGGCTAACAGCA
CACCGAGACGAAATAGCTTACCTGACGTCACAGCCTCTGGAAGAACTGCCGCCAAGCAGAGAGAGAGAGA
AAAAGAGGGAGAGCAGCTTAGACCGCATGTGCTTGTGTGTGAGGCGTCTCTCTCTTCGTCTCCTGTTTGC
GCAAACGCATAGACTGCACTGAGAAAATCGATTACCTATTTTTTATGAATGAATATTTGCACTATTACTA
TTCAAAACTATTAAGATAGCAATCACATTCAATAGCCAAATACTATACCACCTGAGCGATGCAACGAAAT
GATCAATTTGAGCAAAAATGCTGCATATTTAGGACGGCATCATTATAGAAATGCTTCTTGCTGTGTACTT
TTCTCTCGTCTGGCAGCTGTTTCGCCGTTATTGTTAAAACCGGCTTAAGTTAGGTGTGTTTTCTACGACT
AGTGATGCCCCTACTAGAAGATGTGTGTTGCACAAATGTCCCTGAATAACCAATTTGAAGTGCAGATAGC
AGTAAACGTAAGCTAATATGAATATTATTTAACTGTAATGTTTTAATATCGCTGGACATTACTAATAAAC
CCACTATAAACACATGTACATATGTATGTTTTGGCATACAATGAGTAGTTGGGGAAAAAATGTGTAAAAG
CACCGTGACCATCACAGCATAAAGATAACCAGCTGAAGTATCGAATATGAGTAACCCCCAAATTGAATCA
CATGCCGCAACTGATAGGACCCATGGAAGTACACTCTTCATGGCGATATACAAGACACACACAAGCACGA
ACACCCAGTTGCGGAGGAAATTCTCCGTAAATGAAAACCCAATCGGCGAACAATTCATACCCATATATGG
TAAAAGTTTTGAACGCGACTTGAGAGCGGAGAGCATTGCGGCTGATAAGGTTTTAGCGCTAAGCGGGCTT
TATAAAACGGGCTGCGGGACCAGTTTTCATATCACTACCGTTTGAGTTCTTGTGCTGTGTGGATACTCCT
CCCGACACAAAGCCGCTCCATCAGCCAGCAGTCGTCTAATCCAGAGACCCCGGATCGGGGTACCAACATG
GTGAGCAAGGGCGAGGAGCTGTTCACCGGGGTGGTGCCCATCCTGGTCGAGCTGGACGGCGACGTAAACG
GCCACAAGTTCAGCGTGTCCGGCGAGGGCGAGGGCGATGCCACCTACGGCAAGCTGACCCTGAAGTTCAT
CTGCACCACCGGCAAGCTGCCCGTGCCCTGGCCCACCCTCGTGACCACCCTGACCTACGGCGTGCAGTGC
TTCAGCCGCTACCCCGACCACATGAAGCAGCACGACTTCTTCAAGTCCGCCATGCCCGAAGGCTACGTCC
AGGAGCGCACCATCTTCTTCAAGGACGACGGCAACTACAAGACCCGCGCCGAGGTGAAGTTCGAGGGCGA
CACCCTGGTGAACCGCATCGAGCTGAAGGGCATCGACTTCAAGGAGGACGGCAACATCCTGGGGCACAAG
CTGGAGTACAACTACAACAGCCACAACGTCTATATCATGGCCGACAAGCAGAAGAACGGCATCAAGGTGA
ACTTCAAGATCCGCCACAACATCGAGGACGGCAGCGTGCAGCTCGCCGACCACTACCAGCAGAACACCCC
CATCGGCGACGGCCCCGTGCTGCTGCCCGACAACCACTACCTGAGCACCCAGTCCGCCCTGAGCAAAGAC
CCCAACGAGAAGCGCGATCACATGGTCCTGCTGGAGTTCGTGACCGCCGCCGGGATCACTCTCGGCATGG
ACGAGCTGTACAAGCCAAGCTTGATGCCGATTCAGGCTCCCTCATGGACAGATTTTCTGAACTGTCCCAT
CTGCTGCAATGAATTCGCGGCCAGCCAGCGATGTCCGGTCAGTCTGGGCTGCGGGCACACCATCTGCAAG
CTATGCCTGACGACCCTCTACAACCGGCAGTGTCCCTTCGATCAGACCGTGATTGTCAGTGACATCGACA
ATTTGCCCATCAACCATGCCTTGCTCCAGTTGGTCAAGGACTCGGAGCTCCTCGAGCTGGCACCACCACC
GCCCAGTGTGCAGAAGCTGGAGCCGGAGCACCTTAAGTGTTACCAACTGGGTCAGCGGTGCATCGAGGAG
CTGGCTTTGCACTTGAAGTCCTTCCTCAACCTGAACGGAAATGGCAATCTTCTAACTCGACCCATGTTAC
GGAAACTGGTTACTCTGGTCAACTGCCAGCTGATGGAGGAGGAGGGACGGGTGAGAGCGCTTCGAGCAGC
CAGATCCCTAGGCGAACGCACAGTCACCGAGCTGATCCTGCAGCACCAAAATCCCCAGCAGTTGAGCTCA
AATCTGTGGGCTGCAGTGCGGACAAGAGGATGCCAGTTCCTTGGACCCGCCATGCAGGAGGAGGTGCTCA
AACTGGTGCTGCTGGCCTTGGAGGAGGGATCAGCGCTTTCGCGCAAAGTGCTGGTCATGTTCGTCGTGCA
GCGACTAGAGCCGAAGTTTCCCCAGGCCTCCAAGACGAGTATCGGACATGTGGTACAGCTGCTCTACCGC
GCCAGCTGCTTCAAGGTGTCCAAGCGGGAGGCGGACTCGTCGTTGATGCAGCTCAAAGAGGAATTCCGTA
CGTATGACGCCCTACGCCGGGAGCACGATGCCCAAATCGTTCAGATAGCCACCGAGGCGGGTCTGCGAAT
TGCACCGGAACAATGGTCTTCCCTATTGTATGGCGACGTGATGCATAAAAGCCACATGCAGAGCATCATC
GATAAGCTGCAGACGCCAAGCTCCTTTGCGCAATCAGTCCAGGAATTGGTCATCGCCTTGCAGCGGACCA
GCGATCCTGCGAAGCTATCCAGTTTGCATCATCATCTGAAGTACCTGGCCAATATTGATCCCTGTGCGGA
GGTTGCCCCGTGGTCGGTTTTGGCTGAGGCCTTGGATGCAGTGCGGCATTCGGTCGTTGGACTGGTGAAC
TTCCTTCAGCACCACGGAGTGCGCAAGGCGCAGGACGGCATCAGTGGCGGTGGCAGTGGTGGGACGACCA
ATAGCAATCCGAAGTACAAGATCAGCTTATGCAGGGACTTGAATGTGCGGCGGGTGTGTCCCCGAGGTTC
TAGCTGTACCTTTGCCCATTCCCAGGAGGAGGTAGAACGCTATCGTGCACGGAATCGAGGAAAACATATG
AAGACACCGTTGGCGCTGCAGGGACCTCCAGCGGTAGGCGTAGGAGCCATAAAGAAACCACTAGGCGAGC
AGGAGGGACCGCCTCTAGGTAACATGCCACCCATGTTACCTATGTCGCCTATGCATTATATGGGCTCTCC
TAGGGGATATCTGGATCCCAGCTTGGGACTTTCGCCAGGTGGTGGTCTCCCGCCGTCGCATCACAGTCCC
ATTACCAGGCTCATAGTGCCGAGCCGCTACGATTCGCGCTTTAGCGGGTTTGGCGGTGGCACGCCCAGGA
TTCCTTCGCCCAGAGAATACCAAGCCAATCCGGTAGCGCCAACGCAACGCAATGCCAACCCACCGAATTT
TAGTGTGAACAGTAACCTGCACAAGGGCTACATGTTGCCCGCCAGCGGTGGAGATGTCTTCCATCTGGCC
AATCCGTGGGAGCAAGCATACCTGGCACAGCAGCAACATCCTCCACAGCATCCCCAACAGCAGCAGCCAC
CGTCCAGCAAGCCGAATCCCAGCCGACCGTTGTCGATTTTACCCGCAACAGCTGATACCTCATTTTTTGA
AAAGAAACCGCCGAATAGTGTTAGCATAGATCTGGACAGGGTCCCGGAGGTCAATGTGGATGCAGTGCCT
CTGTTCCGGCGATCCAACAATAACCACAATAACAACAATAGTAACTCCCACAATAACAACAACAACAATC
ATGGCTCATCACTGCTGTTCTGGAACAATACGGGTAAAGATTCAGCCAACTTTGTACGATCAGACTCCAT
ATTGGATGACGATGCGTCCACATTCGATGTGCCCACTGGCTCCTCCATGCTGAGTATCTACGGCCCGATT
TGCCCCAAGAGCAGTACGACCGGCAACTGGAACAACTTTGATCTGGGATATGGCGGCTTCAAGAGTGACA
GAAACGATAGCTTCAATGCCAATAAGCAGCAACAGCCGATGTGGGGCAGGAAACCGCAACTGATGTCGGA
AGACAGTTTCGAGGGCGGCATCGATAGTGGAATGATGCTGCAGCTGGAGAAGAATCTGGTGGACATCGTC
GATCCCGATGACAGTGGGATCAAGGTGGACTAGGCGGCCGCTCGAGTCTAGAGGGCCCGCGGTTCGAAGG
TAAGCCTATCCCTAACCCTCTCCTCGGTCTCGATTCTACGCGTACCGGTCATCATCACCATCACCATTGA
GTTTAAACCCGCTGATCAGCCTCGACTGTGCCTTCTAAGGCCTGAGCTCGCTGATCAGCCTCGATCGAGG
ATCCAGACATGATAAGATACATTGATGAGTTTGGACAAACCACAACTAGAATGCAGTGAAAAAAATGCTT
TATTTGTGAAATTTGTGATGCTATTGCTTTATTTGTAACCATTATAAGCTGCAATAAACAAGTTAACAAC
AACAATTGCATTCATTTTATGTTTCAGGTTCAGGGGGAGGTGTGGGAGGTTTTTTAAAGCAAGTAAAACC
TCTACAAATGTGGTATGGCTGATTATGATCAGTCGACCGATGCCCTTGAGAGCCTTCAACCCAGTCAGCT
CCTTCCGGTGGGCGCGGGGCATGACTATCGTCGCCGCACTTATGACTGTCTTCTTTATCATGCAACTCGT
AGGACAGGTGCCGGCAGCGCTCTGGGTCATTTTCGGCGAGGACCGCTTTCGCTGGAGCGCGACGATGATC
GGCCTGTCGCTTGCGGTATTCGGAATCTTGCACGCCCTCGCTCAAGCCTTCGTCACTGGTCCCGCCACCA
AACGTTTCGGCGAGAAGCAGGCCATTATCGCCGGCATGGCGGCCGACGCGCTGGGCTACGTCTTGCTGGC
GTTCGCGACGCGAGGCTGGATGGCCTTCCCCATTATGATTCTTCTCGCTTCCGGCGGCATCGGGATGCCC
GCGTTGCAGGCCATGCTGTCCAGGCAGGTAGATGACGACCATCAGGGACAGCTTCAAGGATCGCTCGCGG
CTCTTACCAGCCAGCAAAAGGCCAGGAACCGTAAAAAGGCCGCGTTGCTGGCGTTTTTCCATAGGCTCCG
CCCCCCTGACGAGCATCACAAAAATCGACGCTCAAGTCAGAGGTGGCGAAACCCGACAGGACTATAAAGA
TACCAGGCGTTTCCCCCTGGAAGCTCCCTCGTGCGCTCTCCTGTTCCGACCCTGCCGCTTACCGGATACC
TGTCCGCCTTTCTCCCTTCGGGAAGCGTGGCGCTTTCTCAATGCTCACGCTGTAGGTATCTCAGTTCGGT
GTAGGTCGTTCGCTCCAAGCTGGGCTGTGTGCACGAACCCCCCGTTCAGCCCGACCGCTGCGCCTTATCC
GGTAACTATCGTCTTGAGTCCAACCCGGTAAGACACGACTTATCGCCACTGGCAGCAGCCACTGGTAACA
GGATTAGCAGAGCGAGGTATGTAGGCGGTGCTACAGAGTTCTTGAAGTGGTGGCCTAACTACGGCTACAC
TAGAAGGACAGTATTTGGTATCTGCGCTCTGCTGAAGCCAGTTACCTTCGGAAAAAGAGTTGGTAGCTCT
TGATCCGGCAAACAAACCACCGCTGGTAGCGGTGGTTTTTTTGTTTGCAAGCAGCAGATTACGCGCAGAA
AAAAAGGATCTCAAGAAGATCCTTTGATCTTTTCTACGGGGTCTGACGCTCAGTGGAACGAAAACTCACG
TTAAGGGATTTTGGTCATGAGATTATCAAAAAGGATCTTCACCTAGATCCTTTTAAATTAAAAATGAAGT
TTTAAATCAATCTAAAGTATATATGAGTAAACTTGGTCTGACAGTTACCAATGCTTAATCAGTGAGGCAC
CTATCTCAGCGATCTGTCTATTTCGTTCATCCATAGTTGCCTGACTCCCCGTCGTGTAGATAACTACGAT
ACGGGAGGGCTTACCATCTGGCCCCAGTGCTGCAATGATACCGCGAGACCCACGCTCACCGGCTCCAGAT
TTATCAGCAATAAACCAGCCAGCCGGAAGGGCCGAGCGCAGAAGTGGTCCTGCAACTTTATCCGCCTCCA
TCCAGTCTATTAATTGTTGCCGGGAAGCTAGAGTAAGTAGTTCGCCAGTTAATAGTTTGCGCAACGTTGT
TGCCATTGCTGCAGGCATCGTGGTGTCACGCTCGTCGTTTGGTATGGCTTCATTCAGCTCCGGTTCCCAA
CGATCAAGGCGAGTTACATGATCCCCCATGTTGTGCAAAAAAGCGGTTAGCTCCTTCGGTCCTCCGATCG
TTGTCAGAAGTAAGTTGGCCGCAGTGTTATCACTCATGGTTATGGCAGCACTGCATAATTCTCTTACTGT
CATGCCATCCGTAAGATGCTTTTCTGTGACTGGTGAGTACTCAACCAAGTCATTCTGAGAATAGTGTATG
CGGCGACCGAGTTGCTCTTGCCCGGCGTCAACACGGGATAATACCGCGCCACATAGCAGAACTTTAAAAG
TGCTCATCATTGGAAAACGTTCTTCGGGGCGAAAACTCTCAAGGATCTTACCGCTGTTGAGATCCAGTTC
GATGTAACCCACTCGTGCACCCAACTGATCTTCAGCATCTTTTACTTTCACCAGCGTTTCTGGGTGAGCA
AAAACAGGAAGGCAAAATGCCGCAAAAAAGGGAATAAGGGCGACACGGAAATGTTGAATACTCATACTCT
TCCTTTTTCAATATTATTGAAGCATTTATCAGGGTTATTGTCTCATGAGCGGATACATATTTGAATGTAT
TTAGAAAAATAAACAAATAGGGGTTCCGCGCACATTTCCCCGAAAAGTGCCACCTGACGTCTAAGAAACC
ATTATTATCATGACATTAACCTATAAAAATAGGCGTATCACGAGGCCCTTTCGT
